>Addgene plasmid #222034 | pVP082 | addgene full sequence | sequence record 440965 | Addgene NGS Result
TCGCGCCGAAGGATGTCGCTGCCGACTGGGCAATGGAGCGCCTGCCGGCCCAGTATCAGCCCGTCATACT
TGAAGCTAGACAGGCTTATCTTGGACAAGAAGAAGATCGCTTGGCCTCGCGCGCAGATCAGTTGGAAGAA
TTTGTCCACTACGTGAAAGGCGAGATCACCAAGGTAGTCGGCAAATAATGTCTAGCTAGAAATTCGTTCA
AGCCGACGCCGCTTCGCGGCGCGGCTTAACTCAAGCGTTAGATGCACTAAGCACATAATTGCTCACAGCC
AAACTATCAGGTCAAGTCTGCTTTTATTATTTTTAAGCGTGCATAATAAGCCCTACACAAATTGGGAGAT
ATATCATGCATGACCAAAATCCCTTAACGTGAGTTTTCGTTCCACTGAGCGTCAGACCCCGTAGAAAAGA
TCAAAGGATCTTCTTGAGATCCTTTTTTTCTGCGCGTAATCTGCTGCTTGCAAACAAAAAACCACCGCTA
CCAGCGGTGGTTTGTTTGCCGGATCAAGAGCTACCAACTCTTTTTCCGAAGGTAACTGGCTTCAGCAGAG
CGCAGATACCAAATACTGTCCTTCTAGTGTAGCCGTAGTTAGGCCACCACTTCAAGAACTCTGTAGCACC
GCCTACATACCTCGCTCTGCTAATCCTGTTACCAGTGGCTGCTGCCAGTGGCGATAAGTCGTGTCTTACC
GGGTTGGACTCAAGACGATAGTTACCGGATAAGGCGCAGCGGTCGGGCTGAACGGGGGGTTCGTGCACAC
AGCCCAGCTTGGAGCGAACGACCTACACCGAACTGAGATACCTACAGCGTGAGCTATGAGAAAGCGCCAC
GCTTCCCGAAGGGAGAAAGGCGGACAGGTATCCGGTAAGCGGCAGGGTCGGAACAGGAGAGCGCACGAGG
GAGCTTCCAGGGGGAAACGCCTGGTATCTTTATAGTCCTGTCGGGTTTCGCCACCTCTGACTTGAGCGTC
GATTTTTGTGATGCTCGTCAGGGGGGCGGAGCCTATGGAAAAACGCCAGCAACGCGGCCTTTTTACGGTT
CCTGGCCTTTTGCTGGCCTTTTGCTCACATGTTCTTTCCTGCGTTATCCCCTGATTCTGTGGATAACCGT
ATTACCGCCTTTGAGTGAGCTGATACCGCTCGCCGCAGCCGAACGACCGAGCGCAGCGAGTCAGTGAGCG
AGGAAGCGGAAGAGCGCCTGATGCGGTATTTTCTCCTTACGCATCTGTGCGGTATTTCACACCGCATATG
GTGCACTCTCAGTACAATCTGCTCTGATGCCGCATAGTTAAGCCAGTATACACTCCGCTATCGCTACGTG
ACTGGGTCATGGCTGCGCCCCGACACCCGCCAACACCCGCTGACGCGCCCTGACGGGCTTGTCTGCTCCC
GGCATCCGCTTACAGACAAGCTGTGACCGGCTCCGGGAGCTGCATGTGTCAGAGGTTTTCACCGTCATCA
CCGAAACGCGCGAGGCAGGGTGCCTTGATGTGGGCGCCGGCGGTCGAGTGGCGACGGCGCGGCTTGTCCG
CGCCCTGGTAGATTGCCTGGCCGTAGGCCAGCCATTTTTGAGCGGCCAGCGGCCGCGATAGGCCGACGCG
AAGCGGCGGGGCGTAGGGAGCGCAGCGACCGAAGGGTAGGCGCTTTTTGCAGCTCTTCGGCTGTGCGCTG
GCCAGACAGTTATGCACAGGCCAGGCGGGTTTTAAGAGTTTTAATAAGTTTTAAAGAGTTTTAGGCGGAA
AAATCGCCTTTTTTCTCTTTTATATCAGTCACTTACATGTGTGACCGGTTCCCAATGTACGGCTTTGGGT
TCCCAATGTACGGGTTCCGGTTCCCAATGTACGGCTTTGGGTTCCCAATGTACGTGCTATCCACAGGAAA
GAGAGCTTTTCGACCTTTTTCCCCTGCTAGGGCAATTTGCCCTAGCATCTGCTCCGTACATTAGGAACCG
GCGGATGCTTCGCCCTCGATCAGGTTGCGGTAGCGCATGACTAGGATCGGGCCAGCCTGCCCCGCCTCCT
CCTTCAAATCGTACTCCGGCAGGTCATTTGACCCGATCAGCTTGCGCACGGTGAAACAGAACTTCTTGAA
CTCTCCGGCGCTGCCACTGCGTTCGTAGATCGTCTTGAACAACCATCTGGCTTCTGCCTTGCCTGCGGCG
CGGCGTGCCAGGCGGTAGAGAAAACGGCCGATGCCGGGATCGATCAAAAAGTAATCGGGGTGAACCGTCA
GCACGTCCGGGTTCTTGCCTTCTGTGATCTCGCGGTACATCCAATCAGCTAGCTCGATCTCGATGTACTC
CGGCCGCCCGGTTTCGCTCTTTACGATCTTGTAGCGGCTAATCAAGGCTTCACCCTCGGATACCGTCACC
AGGCGGCCGTTCTTGGCCTTCTTCGTACGCTGCATGGCAACGTGCGTGGTGTTTAACCGAATGCAGGTTT
CTACCAGGTCGTCTTTCTGCTTTCCGCCATCGGCTCGCCGGCAGAACTTGAGTACGTCCGCAACGTGTGG
ACGGAACACGCGGCCGGGCTTGTCTCCCTTCCCTTCCCGGTATCGGTTCATGGATTCGGTTAGATGGGAA
ACCGCCATCAGTACCAGGTCGTAATCCCACACACTGGCCATGCCGGCCGGCCCTGCGGAAACCTCTACGT
GCCCGTCTGGAAGCTCGTAGCGGATCACCTCGCCAGCTCGTCGGTCACGCTTCGACAGACGGAAAACGGC
CACGTCCATGATGCTGCGACTATCGCGGGTGCCCACGTCATAGAGCATCGGAACGAAAAAATCTGGTTGC
TCGTCGCCCTTGGGCGGCTTCCTAATCGACGGCGCACCGGCTGCCGGCGGTTGCCGGGATTCTTTGCGGA
TTCGATCAGCGGCCGCTTGCCACGATTCACCGGGGCGTGCTTCTGCCTCGATGCGTTGCCGCTGGGCGGC
CTGCGCGGCCTTCAACTTCTCCACCAGGTCATCACCCAGCGCCGCGCCGATTTGTACCGGGCCGGATGGT
TTGCGACCGCTCACGCCGATTCCTCGGGCTTGGGGGTTCCAGTGCCATTGCAGGGCCGGCAGACAACCCA
GCCGCTTACGCCTGGCCAACCGCCCGTTCCTCCACACATGGGGCATTCCACGGCGTCGGTGCCTGGTTGT
TCTTGATTTTCCATGCCGCCTCCTTTAGCCGCTAAAATTCATCTACTCATTTATTCATTTGCTCATTTAC
TCTGGTAGCTGCGCGATGTATTCAGATAGCAGCTCGGTAATGGTCTTGCCTTGGCGTACCGCGTACATCT
TCAGCTTGGTGTGATCCTCCGCCGGCAACTGAAAGTTGACCCGCTTCATGGCTGGCGTGTCTGCCAGGCT
GGCCAACGTTGCAGCCTTGCTGCTGCGTGCGCTCGGACGGCCGGCACTTAGCGTGTTTGTGCTTTTGCTC
ATTTTCTCTTTACCTCATTAACTCAAATGAGTTTTGATTTAATTTCAGCGGCCAGCGCCTGGACCTCGCG
GGCAGCGTCGCCCTCGGGTTCTGATTCAAGAACGGTTGTGCCGGCGGCGGCAGTGCCTGGGTAGCTCACG
CGCTGCGTGATACGGGACTCAAGAATGGGCAGCTCGTACCCGGCCAGCGCCTCGGCAACCTCACCGCCGA
TGCGCGTGCCTTTGATCGCCCGCGACACGACAAAGGCCGCTTGTAGCCTTCCATCCGTGACCTCAATGCG
CTGCTTAACCAGCTCCACCAGGTCGGCGGTGGCCCATATGTCGTAAGGGCTTGGCTGCACCGGAATCAGC
ACGAAGTCGGCTGCCTTGATCGCGGACACAGCCAAGTCCGCCGCCTGGGGCGCTCCGTCGATCACTACGA
AGTCGCGCCGGCCGATGGCCTTCACGTCGCGGTCAATCGTCGGGCGGTCGATGCCGACAACGGTTAGCGG
TTGATCTTCCCGCACGGCCGCCCAATCGCGGGCACTGCCCTGGGGATCGGAATCGACTAACAGAACATCG
GCCCCGGCGAGTTGCAGGGCGCGGGCTAGATGGGTTGCGATGGTCGTCTTGCCTGACCCGCCTTTCTGGT
TAAGTACAGCGATAACCTTCATGCGTTCCCCTTGCGTATTTGTTTATTTACTCATCGCATCATATACGCA
GCGACCGCATGACGCAAGCTGTTTTACTCAAATACACATCACCTTTTTAGACGGCGGCGCTCGGTTTCTT
CAGCGGCCAAGCTGGCCGGCCAGGCCGCCAGCTTGGCATCAGACAAACCGGCCAGGATTTCATGCAGCCG
CACGGTTGATACGTGCGCGGGCGGCTCGAACACGTACCCGGCCGCGATCATCTCCGCCTCGATCTCTTCG
GTAATGAAAAACGGTTCGTCCTGGCCGTCCTGGTGCGGTTTCATGCTTGTTCCTCTTGGCGTTCATTCTC
GGCGGCCGCCAGGGCGTCGGCCTCGGTCAATGCGTCCTCACGGAAGGCACCGCGCCGCCTGGCCTCGGTG
GGCGTCACTTCCTCGCTGCGCTCAAGTGCGCGGTACAGGGTCGAGCGATGCACGCCAAGCAGTGCAGCCG
CCTCTTTCACGGTGCGGCCTTCCTGGTCGATCAGCTCGCGGGCGTGCGCGATCTGTGCCGGGGTGAGGGT
AGGGCGGGGGCCAAACTTCACGCCTCGGGCCTTGGCGGCCTCGCGCCCGCTCCGGGTGCGGTCGATGATT
AGGGAACGCTCGAACTCGGCAATGCCGGCGAACACGGTCAACACCATGCGGCCGGCCGGCGTGGTGGTGT
CGGCCCACGGCTCTGCCAGGCTACGCAGGCCCGCGCCGGCCTCCTGGATGCGCTCGGCAATGTCCAGTAG
GTCGCGGGTGCTGCGGGCCAGGCGGTCTAGCCTGGTCACTGTCACAACGTCGCCAGGGCGTAGGTGGTCA
AGCATCCTGGCCAGCTCCGGGCGGTCGCGCCTGGTGCCGGTGATCTTCTCGGAAAACAGCTTGGTGCAGC
CGGCCGCGTGCAGTTCGGCCCGTTGGTTGGTCAAGTCCTGGTCGTCGGTGCTGACGCGGGCATAGCCCAG
CAGGCCAGCGGCGGCGCTCTTGTTCATGGCGTAATGTCTCCGGTTCTAGTCGCAAGTATTCTACTTTATG
CGACTAAAACACGCGACAAGAAAACGCCAGGAAAAGGGCAGGGCGGCAGCCTGTCGCGTAACTTAGGACT
TGTGCGACATGTCGTTTTCAGAAGAGGGCTGCACTGAACGTCAGAAGCCGACTGCACTATAGCAGCGGAG
GGGTTGGATCAAAGTACTTTAAAGTACTTTAAAGTACTTTAAAGTACTTTGATCCCGAGGGGAACCCTGT
GGTTGGCATGCACATACAAATGGACGAACGGATAAACCTTTTCACGCCCTTTTAAATATCCGATTATTCT
AATAAACGCTCTTTTCTCTTAGGTTTACCCGCCAATATATCCTGTCAAACACTGATAGTTTAAACTGAAG
GCGGGAAACGACAATCTGATCCAAGCTCAAGCTAAGCTTCGTCTCACTGCACCTTGAGACCGTCGACTTA
TATTCCCCAGAACATCAGGTTAATGGCGTTTTTGATGTCATTTTCGCGGTGGCTGAGATCAGCCACTTCT
TCCCCGATAACGGAAACCGGCACACTGGCCATATCGGTGGTCATCATGCGCCAGCTTTCATCCCCGATAT
GCACCACCGGGTAAAGTTCACGGGAGACTTTATCTGACAGCAGACGTGCACTGGCCAGGGGGATCACCAT
CCGTCGCCCGGGCGTGTCAATAATATCACTCTGTACATCCACAAACAGACGATAACGGCTCTCTCTTTTA
TAGGTGTAAACCTTAAACTGCATTTCACCAGCCCCTGTTCTCGTCAGCAAAAGAGCCGTTCATTTCAATA
AACCGGGCGACCTCAGCCATCCCTTCCTGATTTTCCGCTTTCCAGCGTTCGGCACGCAGACGACGGGCTT
CATTCTGCATGGTTGTGCTTACCAGACCGGAGATATTGACATCATATATGCCTTGAGCAACTGATAGCTG
TCGCTGTCAACTGTCACTGTAATACGCTGCTTCATAGCATACCTCTTTTTGACATACTTCGGGTATACAT
ATCAGTATATATTCTTATACCGCAAAAATCAGCGCGCAAATACGCATACTGTTATCTGGCTTTTAGTAAG
CCGGATCCACGCGTTTACGCCCCGCCCTGCCACTCATCGCAGTACTGTTGTAATTCATTAAGCATTCTGC
CGACATGGAAGCCATCACAAACGGCATGATGAACCTGAATCGCCAGCGGCATCAGCACCTTGTCGCCTTG
CGTATAATATTTGCCCATGGTGAAAACGGGGGCGAAGAAGTTGTCCATATTGGCCACGTTTAAATCAAAA
CTGGTGAAACTCACCCAGGGATTGGCTGAGACTAAAAACATATTCTCAATAAACCCTTTAGGGAAATAGG
CCAGGTTTTCACCGTAACACGCCACATCTTGCGAATATATGTGTAGAAACTGCCGGAAATCGTCGTGGTA
TTCACTCCAGAGCGATGAAAACGTTTCAGTTTGCTCATGGAAAACGGTGTAACAAGGGTGAACACTATCC
CATATCACCAGCTCACCGTCTTTCATTGCCATACGGAATTCCGGATGAGCATTCATCAGGCGGGCAAGAA
TGTGAATAAAGGCCGGATAAAACTTGTGCTTATTTTTCTTTACGGTCTTTAAAAAGGCCGTAATATCCAG
CTGAACGGTCTGGTTATAGGTACATTGAGCAACTGACTGAAATGCCTCAAAATGTTCTTTACGATGCCAT
TGGGATATATCAACGGTGGTATATCCAGTGATTTTTTTCTCCATTTTAGCTTCCTTAGCTCCTGAAAATC
TCGACGGATCCTAACTCAAAATCCACACATTATACGAGCCGGAAGCATAAAGTGTAAAGCCTGGGGTGCC
TAATGCGGCCGCGGTCTCAGTATACTAAGAGACGCTGCAGGCATGCGACGTCGGGCCCTCTAGAGGATCC
CCGGGTACCGCGAATTCAATTCGGCGTTAATTCAGTACATTAAAAACGTCCGCAATGTGTTATTAAGTTG
TCTAAGCGTCAATTTGTTTACACCACAATATATCCTGCCACCAGCCAGCCAACAGCTCCCCGACCGGCAG
CTCGGCACAAAATCACCACTCGATACAGGCAGCCCATCAGTCCGGGACGGCGTCAGCGGGAGAGCCGTTG
TAAGGCGGCAGACTTTGCTCATGTTACCGATGCTATTCGGAAGAACGGCAACTAAGCTGCCGGGTTTGAA
ACACGGATGATCTCGCGGAGGGTAGCATGTTGATTGTAACGATGACAGAGCGTTGCTGCCTGTGATCAAT
TCGGGCACGAACCCAGTGGACATAAGCCTGTTCGGTTCGTAAGCTGTAATGCAAGTAGCGTATGCGCTCA
CGCAACTGGTCCAGAACCTTGACCGAACGCAGCGGTGGTAACGGCGCAGTGGCGGTTTTCATGGCTTGTT
ATGACTGTTTTTTTGGGGTACAGTCTATGCCTCGGGCATCCAAGCAGCAAGCGCGTTACGCCGTGGGTCG
ATGTTTGATGTTATGGAGCAGCAACGATGTTACGCAGCAGGGCAGTCGCCCTAAAACAAAGTTAAACATC
ATGGGGGAAGCGGTGATCGCCGAAGTATCGACTCAACTATCAGAGGTAGTTGGCGTCATCGAGCGCCATC
TCGAACCGACGTTGCTGGCCGTACATTTGTACGGCTCCGCAGTGGATGGCGGCCTGAAGCCACACAGTGA
TATTGATTTGCTGGTTACGGTGACCGTAAGGCTTGATGAAACAACGCGGCGAGCTTTGATCAACGACCTT
TTGGAAACTTCGGCTTCCCCTGGAGAGAGCGAGATTCTCCGCGCTGTAGAAGTCACCATTGTTGTGCACG
ACGACATCATTCCGTGGCGTTATCCAGCTAAGCGCGAACTGCAATTTGGAGAATGGCAGCGCAATGACAT
TCTTGCAGGTATCTTCGAGCCAGCCACGATCGACATTGATCTGGCTATCTTGCTGACAAAAGCAAGAGAA
CATAGCGTTGCCTTGGTAGGTCCAGCGGCGGAGGAACTCTTTGATCCGGTTCCTGAACAGGATCTATTTG
AGGCGCTAAATGAAACCTTAACGCTATGGAACTCGCCGCCCGACTGGGCTGGCGATGAGCGAAATGTAGT
GCTTACGTTGTCCCGCATTTGGTACAGCGCAGTAACCGGCAAAA
Features (pLannotate 1.2.2; 18 found; start..end, strand, type, name):
    434..1021    +  rep_origin     ori: high-copy-number ColE1/pMB1/pBR322/pUC origin of replication
   1207..1347    -  misc_feature   bom: basis of mobility region from pBR322
   1449..1488    -  CDS            rop (fragment): Rop protein, which maintains plasmids at low copy number; rop
   1691..1885    -  rep_origin     pVS1 oriV: origin of replication for the Pseudomonas plasmid pVS1 (Heeb et al., 2000)
   1951..3024    -  CDS            pVS1 RepA: replication protein from the Pseudomonas plasmid pVS1 (Heeb et al., 2000)
   3453..4082    -  CDS            pVS1 StaA: stability protein from the Pseudomonas plasmid pVS1 (Heeb et al., 2000)
   4642..5043    -  CDS            Y4CG_SINFN (fragment): Protein inferred from homology: Swiss-Prot protein existence level 3. From Sinorhizobium fredii (strain NBRC 101917 / NGR234).
   5413..5437    -  misc_feature   RB T-DNA repeat: right border repeat from nopaline C58 T-DNA
   5531..5833    -  CDS            ccdB: CCDB_ECOLI - Also known as G, letB, letD. Experimental evidence at protein level: Swiss-Prot protein existence level 1. Toxic component of a type II toxin-antitoxin (TA) system, functioning in plasmid maintainence. Responsible for the post- segregational killing (PSK) of plasmid-free cells, also referred to as a plasmid addiction system. Half-life of over 2 hours. Cell killing by CcdB is accompanied by filamentation, defects in chromosome and plasmid segregation, defects in cell division, formation of anucleate cells, decreased DNA synthesis and plasmid loss. Interferes with the activity of DN
   5838..5996    -  CDS            ccdA (fragment): CCDA_ECO57 - Also known as H, letA. Experimental evidence at protein level: Swiss-Prot protein existence level 1. Antitoxin component of a type II toxin-antitoxin (TA) system which inhibits the post-segregational killing (PSK) of plasmid-free cells, also referred to as a plasmid addiction system. Binds to and blocks the activity of CcdB; will also remove bound CcdB protein from the CcdB-GyrA complex by forming a CcdA-CcdB complex, a process termed rejuvenation. Functions as a transcriptional corepressor for the ccdAB operon, repression also requires CcdB (By similarity). From Escherichia coli
   6153..6834    -  CDS            CmR (fragment): chloramphenicol acetyltransferase confers resistance to chloramphenicol
   6835..6864    -  promoter       cat promoter (fragment): promoter of the E. coli cat gene encoding chloramphenicol acetyltransferase
   6888..6918    -  promoter       lac UV5 promoter: E. coli lac promoter with an "up" mutation
   6988..7010    -  misc_feature   MCS (fragment): pUC18/19 multiple cloning site
   7086..7110    -  misc_feature   LB T-DNA repeat: left border repeat from nopaline C58 T-DNA
   7369..7392    +  promoter       Pc promoter (fragment): intI1 (promoter lies within the coding sequence); class 1 integron promoter
   7568..7624    +  CDS            GmR (fragment): gentamycin acetyltransferase; aacC1; confers resistance to gentamycin
   7635..188     +  CDS            SmR (fragment) (across the origin): aminoglycoside adenylyltransferase (Murphy, 1985); aadA; confers resistance to spectinomycin and streptomycin
