[The description below was written by a language model from this plasmid's Addgene catalogue record and pLannotate feature annotations shown in this document.]
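Description:
pVP082 is an empty level 1 acceptor vector from the MultiGreen 2.0 system, a multiplexing extension of GreenGate (Golden Gate-style) cloning for plants. It is built on pVP076 and is designated the "EF" acceptor, which presumably refers to the pair of module overhangs or the position it occupies in the assembly hierarchy, although the record does not spell this out. The 8.2 kb sequence has the layout of a binary T-DNA vector. A high-copy ColE1/pUC-type origin with the pBR322 bom region supports propagation in E. coli. The pVS1 oriV, RepA and StaA functions provide replication and stable maintenance in Agrobacterium. Backbone selection is by spectinomycin through an aadA (SmR) gene, which lies downstream of a class 1 integron Pc promoter fragment and a short remnant of a gentamicin resistance gene.

Between the nopaline-type left and right T-DNA border repeats sits a counter-selectable dropout cassette rather than a payload. It comprises a chloramphenicol acetyltransferase gene with its cat promoter, a lac UV5 promoter, a ccdA fragment and the ccdB toxin gene. Because CcdB poisons DNA gyrase in ordinary E. coli, the empty vector must be maintained in a ccdB-tolerant strain under chloramphenicol plus spectinomycin. When an assembly replaces the cassette, chloramphenicol resistance and toxicity are both lost, so correct products can be recovered in standard strains on spectinomycin alone. The record notes that all unused Esp3I sites have been domesticated, which suggests Esp3I plays a part in the cloning scheme. No plant promoter, gene or plant selectable marker is annotated, consistent with its role as a recipient for assembled modules destined for Agrobacterium-mediated plant transformation.
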