Addgene plasmid #222034: pVP082
Purpose: (Empty Backbone) MultiGreen 2.0 EF level 1 acceptor vector, spectinomycin selection.
Depositing lab: Wayne Parrott. Depositing organization: University of Georgia. Publication: MultiGreen: A multiplexing architecture for GreenGate cloning. Pennetti VJ, LaFayette PR, Parrott WA. PLoS One. 2024 Sep 18;19(9):e0306008. doi: 10.1371/journal.pone.0306008. eCollection 2024. PubMed 39292669.
Backbone
  Vector backbone: pVP076
  Vector type: Synthetic Biology ; GreenGate compatible cloning vector
Growth in bacteria
  Bacterial resistance: Chloramphenicol and Spectinomycin, 25 & 50 μg/mL
  Growth temperature: 37°C
  Growth strain: ccdB Survival
  Copy number: High Copy
Gene/Insert
  Gene/Insert name: None
  Mutation: All unused Esp3i sites are domesticated
Terms and licenses: Academic/Nonprofit Terms; Industry Terms
How to cite: pVP082 was a gift from Wayne Parrott (Addgene plasmid # 222034 ; http://n2t.net/addgene:222034 ; RRID:Addgene_222034)
